Addgene plasmid #135488: pGI3EM22C
Purpose: Agrobacterium T-DNA with divergent H2A/Bpr driving LifeAct-tdTomato and hph
Depositing lab: Nicolas Buchler. Depositing organization: North Carolina State University. Publication: Genetic transformation of Spizellomyces punctatus, a resource for studying chytrid biology and evolutionary cell biology. Medina EM, Robinson KA, Bellingham-Johnstun K, Ianiri G, Laplante C, Fritz-Laylin LK, Buchler NE. Elife. 2020 May 11;9. pii: 52741. doi: 10.7554/eLife.52741. PubMed 32392127.
Backbone
  Vector backbone: pGI3EM20C
  Backbone size w/o insert (bp): 12668
  Total vector size (bp): 12739
  Vector type: Bacterial Expression, Yeast Expression
  Selectable markers: Hygromycin
Growth in bacteria
  Bacterial resistance: Kanamycin, 50 μg/mL
  Growth temperature: 37°C
  Growth strain: DH5alpha
  Growth instructions: Used in Agrobacterium EHA105 for transformation
  Copy number: High Copy
Gene/Insert
  Gene/Insert name: hph SpunH2A/Bpr LifeAct-tdTomato
  Species: S. cerevisiae (budding yeast); Spizellomyces punctatus
  Insert size (bp): 72
  Promoter: SpunH2A/Bpr (divergent)
  Tag / fusion protein: LifeAct (N terminal on insert)
  Cloning method: Ligation Independent Cloning
  Sequencing primers: 5′ tttatgctccaagcggagac; 3′ cttgtacagctcgtccatgc
Terms and licenses: Academic/Nonprofit Terms; Industry Terms: Not Available to Industry
Depositor comments: The pGI3 vector was a gift from Giuseppe Ianiri
How to cite: pGI3EM22C was a gift from Nicolas Buchler (Addgene plasmid # 135488 ; http://n2t.net/addgene:135488 ; RRID:Addgene_135488)
