[The description below was written by a language model from this plasmid's Addgene catalogue record and pLannotate feature annotations shown in this document.]
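Description:
pGI3EM22C is an Agrobacterium binary (T-DNA) vector of about 12.7 kb, derived from pGI3EM20C in the pGI3 series, built for genetic transformation of the chytrid fungus Spizellomyces punctatus. The backbone is a multi-host shuttle. A high-copy ColE1/pUC-type origin and a kanamycin resistance gene support propagation and selection in E. coli. The pVS1 oriV with its RepA replication and StaA stability genes maintains the plasmid in Agrobacterium (the record names strain EHA105 as the delivery host). A yeast 2μ origin and URA3 marker allow replication and selection in S. cerevisiae, a combination commonly used for recombination-based assembly, although the record lists only ligation-independent cloning as the method.

The payload lies between the nopaline-type left and right T-DNA border repeats, which define the segment transferred into the recipient cell. In the centre, a divergent S. punctatus histone H2A/H2B promoter drives two transcription units in opposite directions. The promoter itself is not annotated in the feature table, but corresponds to the gap between the two coding regions. One arm expresses hph, the hygromycin phosphotransferase used to select transformants. The other expresses tdTomato carrying an N-terminal LifeAct peptide, a short actin-binding tag that labels filamentous actin. The 72 bp insert size listed matches addition of this small tag to the parent vector. Each unit ends in an S. cerevisiae ADH1 terminator. Remnants of lacZα and lac promoter/operator sequences flank the cassette as leftovers of the original cloning site. The construct is suited to producing hygromycin-resistant chytrid transformants in which polymerised actin structures can be seen by live fluorescence imaging.
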