Features (pLannotate 1.2.2; 24 found; start..end, strand, type, name):
    687..1316    -  CDS            pVS1 StaA: stability protein from the Pseudomonas plasmid pVS1 (Heeb et al., 2000)
   1876..2277    -  CDS            Y4CG_SINFN (fragment): Protein inferred from homology: Swiss-Prot protein existence level 3. From Sinorhizobium fredii (strain NBRC 101917 / NGR234).
   2477..3819    -  rep_origin     2μ ori: yeast 2μ plasmid origin of replication
   3887..3922    +  CDS            rop (fragment): Rop protein, which maintains plasmids at low copy number; rop
   4024..4073    +  misc_feature   bom (fragment): basis of mobility region from pBR322
   4081..4296    +  promoter       URA3 promoter: S. cerevisiae URA3
   4297..5100    +  CDS            URA3: orotidine-5'-phosphate decarboxylase, required for uracil biosynthesis; S. cerevisiae URA3; yeast auxotrophic marker, counterselectable with 5-fluoroorotic acid (5-FOA)
   5267..5291    -  misc_feature   RB T-DNA repeat: right border repeat from nopaline C58 T-DNA
   5350..5504    -  CDS            lacZα (fragment): LacZα fragment of β-galactosidase; lacZ fragment
   5513..5700    -  terminator     ADH1 terminator: S. cerevisiae ADH1; transcription terminator for the S. cerevisiae alcohol dehydrogenase 1 (ADH1) gene
   5723..6744    -  CDS            HygR (fragment): aminoglycoside phosphotransferase from E. coli; aph(4)-Ia; confers resistance to hygromycin
   7232..8659    +  CDS            tdTomato: tdTomato is a basic (constitutively fluorescent) orange fluorescent protein published in 2004, derived from Discosoma sp.. It is reported to be a somewhat slowly-maturing tandem dimer with low acid sensitivity.
   8684..8871    +  terminator     ADH1 terminator: S. cerevisiae ADH1; transcription terminator for the S. cerevisiae alcohol dehydrogenase 1 (ADH1) gene
   8908..8930    -  protein_bind   lac operator (fragment): The lac repressor binds to the lac operator to inhibit transcription in E. coli. This inhibition can be relieved by adding lactose or isopropyl-β-D-thiogalactopyranoside (IPTG). lac repressor encoded by lacI
   8934..8964    -  promoter       lac promoter: promoter for the E. coli lac operon
   8979..9000    -  protein_bind   CAP binding site: CAP binding activates transcription in the presence of cAMP. E. coli catabolite activator protein
   9013..9101    -  CDS            lacI (fragment): lac repressor; lacI; The lac repressor binds to the lac operator to inhibit transcription in E. coli. This inhibition can be relieved by adding lactose or isopropyl-β-D-thiogalactopyranoside (IPTG).
   9177..9201    -  misc_feature   LB T-DNA repeat: left border repeat from nopaline C58 T-DNA
   9494..10309   +  CDS            KanR: aminoglycoside phosphotransferase; aph(3')-Ia; confers resistance to kanamycin in bacteria or G418 (Geneticin®) in eukaryotes
  10404..10992   +  rep_origin     ori: high-copy-number ColE1/pMB1/pBR322/pUC origin of replication
  11178..11318   -  misc_feature   bom: basis of mobility region from pBR322
  11420..11459   -  CDS            rop (fragment): Rop protein, which maintains plasmids at low copy number; rop
  11662..11856   -  rep_origin     pVS1 oriV: origin of replication for the Pseudomonas plasmid pVS1 (Heeb et al., 2000)
  11922..258     -  CDS            pVS1 RepA (across the origin): replication protein from the Pseudomonas plasmid pVS1 (Heeb et al., 2000)
>Addgene plasmid #135488 | pGI3EM22C | addgene full sequence | sequence record 273750 | Addgene NGS Result
GTCATAGAGCATCGGAACGAAAAAATCTGGTTGCTCGTCGCCCTTGGGCGGCTTCCTAATCGACGGCGCA
CCGGCTGCCGGCGGTTGCCGGGATTCTTTGCGGATTCGATCAGCGGCCGCTTGCCACGATTCACCGGGGC
GTGCTTCTGCCTCGATGCGTTGCCGCTGGGCGGCCTGCGCGGCCTTCAACTTCTCCACCAGGTCATCACC
CAGCGCCGCGCCGATTTGTACCGGGCCGGATGGTTTGCGACCGCTCACGCCGATTCCTCGGGCTTGGGGG
TTCCAGTGCCATTGCAGGGCCGGCAGACAACCCAGCCGCTTACGCCTGGCCAACCGCCCGTTCCTCCACA
CATGGGGCATTCCACGGCGTCGGTGCCTGGTTGTTCTTGATTTTCCATGCCGCCTCCTTTAGCCGCTAAA
ATTCATCTACTCATTTATTCATTTGCTCATTTACTCTGGTAGCTGCGCGATGTATTCAGATAGCAGCTCG
GTAATGGTCTTGCCTTGGCGTACCGCGTACATCTTCAGCTTGGTGTGATCCTCCGCCGGCAACTGAAAGT
TGACCCGCTTCATGGCTGGCGTGTCTGCCAGGCTGGCCAACGTTGCAGCCTTGCTGCTGCGTGCGCTCGG
ACGGCCGGCACTTAGCGTGTTTGTGCTTTTGCTCATTTTCTCTTTACCTCATTAACTCAAATGAGTTTTG
ATTTAATTTCAGCGGCCAGCGCCTGGACCTCGCGGGCAGCGTCGCCCTCGGGTTCTGATTCAAGAACGGT
TGTGCCGGCGGCGGCAGTGCCTGGGTAGCTCACGCGCTGCGTGATACGGGACTCAAGAATGGGCAGCTCG
TACCCGGCCAGCGCCTCGGCAACCTCACCGCCGATGCGCGTGCCTTTGATCGCCCGCGACACGACAAAGG
CCGCTTGTAGCCTTCCATCCGTGACCTCAATGCGCTGCTTAACCAGCTCCACCAGGTCGGCGGTGGCCCA
TATGTCGTAAGGGCTTGGCTGCACCGGAATCAGCACGAAGTCGGCTGCCTTGATCGCGGACACAGCCAAG
TCCGCCGCCTGGGGCGCTCCGTCGATCACTACGAAGTCGCGCCGGCCGATGGCCTTCACGTCGCGGTCAA
TCGTCGGGCGGTCGATGCCGACAACGGTTAGCGGTTGATCTTCCCGCACGGCCGCCCAATCGCGGGCACT
GCCCTGGGGATCGGAATCGACTAACAGAACATCGGCCCCGGCGAGTTGCAGGGCGCGGGCTAGATGGGTT
GCGATGGTCGTCTTGCCTGACCCGCCTTTCTGGTTAAGTACAGCGATAACCTTCATGCGTTCCCCTTGCG
TATTTGTTTATTTACTCATCGCATCATATACGCAGCGACCGCATGACGCAAGCTGTTTTACTCAAATACA
CATCACCTTTTTAGACGGCGGCGCTCGGTTTCTTCAGCGGCCAAGCTGGCCGGCCAGGCCGCCAGCTTGG
CATCAGACAAACCGGCCAGGATTTCATGCAGCCGCACGGTTGAGACGTGCGCGGGCGGCTCGAACACGTA
CCCGGCCGCGATCATCTCCGCCTCGATCTCTTCGGTAATGAAAAACGGTTCGTCCTGGCCGTCCTGGTGC
GGTTTCATGCTTGTTCCTCTTGGCGTTCATTCTCGGCGGCCGCCAGGGCGTCGGCCTCGGTCAATGCGTC
CTCACGGAAGGCACCGCGCCGCCTGGCCTCGGTGGGCGTCACTTCCTCGCTGCGCTCAAGTGCGCGGTAC
AGGGTCGAGCGATGCACGCCAAGCAGTGCAGCCGCCTCTTTCACGGTGCGGCCTTCCTGGTCGATCAGCT
CGCGGGCGTGCGCGATCTGTGCCGGGGTGAGGGTAGGGCGGGGGCCAAACTTCACGCCTCGGGCCTTGGC
GGCCTCGCGCCCGCTCCGGGTGCGGTCGATGATTAGGGAACGCTCGAACTCGGCAATGCCGGCGAACACG
GTCAACACCATGCGGCCGGCCGGCGTGGTGGTGTCGGCCCACGGCTCTGCCAGGCTACGCAGGCCCGCGC
CGGCCTCCTGGATGCGCTCGGCAATGTCCAGTAGGTCGCGGGTGCTGCGGGCCAGGCGGTCTAGCCTGGT
CACTGTCACAACGTCGCCAGGGCGTAGGTGGTCAAGCATCCTGGCCAGCTCCGGGCGGTCGCGCCTGGTG
CCGGTGATCTTCTCGGAAAACAGCTTGGTGCAGCCGGCCGCGTGCAGTTCGGCCCGTTGGTTGGTCAAGT
CCTGGTCGTCGGTGCTGACGCGGGCATAGCCCAGCAGGCCAGCGGCGGCGCTCTTGTTCATGGCGTAATG
TCTCCGGTTCTAGTCGCAAGTATTCTACTTTATGCGACTAAAACACGCGACAAGAAAACGCCAGGAAAAG
GGCAGGGCGGCAGCCTGTCGCGTAACTTAGGACTTGTGCGACATGTCGTTTTCAGAAGACGGCTGCACTG
AACGTCAGAAGGAAAAGTGCCACCTGAACGAAGCATCTGTGCTTCATTTTGTAGAACAAAAATGCAACGC
GAGAGCGCTAATTTTTCAAACAAAGAATCTGAGCTGCATTTTTACAGAACAGAAATGCAACGCGAAAGCG
CTATTTTACCAACGAAGAATCTGTGCTTCATTTTTGTAAAACAAAAATGCAACGCGAGAGCGCTAATTTT
TCAAACAAAGAATCTGAGCTGCATTTTTACAGAACAGAAATGCAACGCGAGAGCGCTATTTTACCAACAA
AGAATCTATACTTCTTTTTTGTTCTACAAAAATGCATCCCGAGAGCGCTATTTTTCTAACAAAGCATCTT
AGATTACTTTTTTTCTCCTTTGTGCGCTCTATAATGCAGTCTCTTGATAACTTTTTGCACTGTAGGTCCG
TTAAGGTTAGAAGAAGGCTACTTTGGTGTCTATTTTCTCTTCCATAAAAAAAGCCTGACTCCACTTCCCG
CGTTTACTGATTACTAGCGAAGCTGCGGGTGCATTTTTTCAAGATAAAGGCATCCCCGATTATATTCTAT
ACCGATGTGGATTGCGCATACTTTGTGAACAGAAAGTGATAGCGTTGATGATTCTTCATTGGTCAGAAAA
TTATGAACGGTTTCTTCTATTTTGTCTCTATATACTACGTATAGGAAATGTTTACATTTTCGTATTGTTT
TCGATTCACTCTATGAATAGTTCTTACTACAATTTTTTTGTCTAAAGAGTAATACTAGAGATAAACATAA
AAAATGTAGAGGTCGAGTTTAGATGCAAGTTCAAGGAGCGAAAGGTGGATGGGTAGGTTATATAGGGATA
TAGCACAGAGATATATAGCAAAGAGATACTTTTGAGCAATGTTTGTGGAAGCGGTATTCGCAATATTTTA
GTAGCTCGTTACAGTCCGGTGCGTTTTTGGTTTTTTGAAAGTGCGTCTTCAGAGCGCTTTTGGTTTTCAA
AAGCGCTCTGAAGTTCCTATACTTTCTAGAGAATAGGAACTTCGGAATAGGAACTTCAAAGCGTTTCCGA
AAACGAGCGCTTCCGAAAATGCAACGCGAGCTGCGCACATACAGCTCACTGTTCACGTCGCACCTATATC
TGCGTGTTGCCTGTATATATATATACATGAGAAGAACGGCATAGTGCGTGTTTATGCTTAAATGCGTACT
TATATGCGTCTATTTATGTAGGATGAAAGGTAGTCTAGTACCTCCTGTGATATTATCCCATTCCATGCGG
GGTATCGTATGCTTCCTTCAGCACTACCCTTTAGCTGTTCTATATGCTGCCACTCCTCAATTGGATTAGT
CTCATCCTTCAATGCTATCATTTCCTTTGATATTGGATCATACTAAGAAACCATTATTATCATGACATTA
ACCTATAAAAATAGGCGTATCACGAGGCCCTTTCGTCTCGCGCGTTTCGGTGATGACGGTGAAAACCTCT
GACACATGCAGCTCCCGGAGACGGTCACAGCTTGTCTGTAAGCGGATGCCGGGAGCAGACAAGCCCGTCA
GGGCGCGTCAGCGGGTGTTGGCGGGTGTCGGGGCTGGCTTAACTATGCGGCATCAGAGCAGATTGTACTG
AGAGTGCACCATACCACCTTTTCAATTCATCATTTTTTTTTTATTCTTTTTTTTGATTTCGGTTTCCTTG
AAATTTTTTTGATTCGGTAATCTCCGAACAGAAGGAAGAACGAAGGAAGGAGCACAGACTTAGATTGGTA
TATATACGCATATGTAGTGTTGAAGAAACATGAAATTGCCCAGTATTCTTAACCCAACTGCACAGAACAA
AAACCTGCAGGAAACGAAGATAAATCATGTCGAAAGCTACATATAAGGAACGTGCTGCTACTCATCCTAG
TCCTGTTGCTGCCAAGCTATTTAATATCATGCACGAAAAGCAAACAAACTTGTGTGCTTCATTGGATGTT
CGTACCACCAAGGAATTACTGGAGTTAGTTGAAGCATTAGGTCCCAAAATTTGTTTACTAAAAACACATG
TGGATATCTTGACTGATTTTTCCATGGAGGGCACAGTTAAGCCGCTAAAGGCATTATCCGCCAAGTACAA
TTTTTTACTCTTCGAAGACAGAAAATTTGCTGACATTGGTAATACAGTCAAATTGCAGTACTCTGCGGGT
GTATACAGAATAGCAGAATGGGCAGACATTACGAATGCACACGGTGTGGTGGGCCCAGGTATTGTTAGCG
GTTTGAAGCAGGCGGCAGAAGAAGTAACAAAGGAACCTAGAGGCCTTTTGATGCTAGCAGAATTGTCATG
CAAGGGCTCCCTATCTACTGGAGAATATACTAAGGGTACTGTTGACATTGCGAAGAGCGACAAAGATTTT
GTTATCGGCTTTATTGCTCAAAGAGACATGGGTGGAAGAGATGAAGGTTACGATTGGTTGATTATGACAC
CCGGTGTGGGTTTAGATGACAAGGGAGACGCATTGGGTCAACAGTATAGAACCGTGGATGATGTGGTCTC
TACAGGATCTGACATTATTATTGTTGGAAGAGGACTATTTGCAAAGGGAAGGGATGCTAAGGTAGAGGGT
GAACGTTACAGAAAAGCAGGCTGGGAAGCATATTTGAGAAGATGCGGCCAGCAAAACTAAAAAACTGTAT
TATAAGTAAATGCATGTATACTAAACTCACAAATTAGAGCTTCAATTTAATTATATCAGTTATTACCTGG
CATGCACATACAAATGGACGAACGGATAAACCTTTTCACGCCCTTTTAAATATCCGATTATTCTAATAAA
CGCTCTTTTCTCTTAGGTTTACCCGCCAATATATCCTGTCAAACACTGATAGTTTAAACTGAAGGCGGGA
AACGACAATCTGATCCAAGCTCAAGCTCATTCGCCATTCAGGCTGCGCAACTGTTGGGAAGGGCGATCGG
TGCGGGCCTCTTCGCTATTACGCCAGCTGGCGAAAGGGGGATGTGCTGCAAGGCGATTAAGTTGGGTAAC
GCCAGGGTTTTCCCAGTCACGACGTTGTAAAACGACGGCCAGTGCCAAGCTTCCGGTAGAGGTGTGGTCA
ATAAGAGCGACCTCATACTATACCTGAGAAAGCAACCTGACCTACAGGAAAGAGTTACTCAAGAATAAGA
ATTTTCGTTTTAAAACCTAAGAGTCACTTTAAAATTTGTATACACTTATTTTTTTTATAACTTATTTAAT
AATAAAAATCATAAATCATAAGAAATTCGCTTATTTAGAAGTGGCGCGCCATTATTCCTTTGCCCTCGGA
CGAGTGCTGGGGCGTCGGTTTCCACTATCGGCGAGTACTTCTACACAGCCATCGGTCCAGACGGCCGCGC
TTCTGCGGGCGATTTGTGTACGCCCGACAGTCCCGGCTCCGGATCGGACGATTGCGTCGCATCGACCCTG
CGCCCAAGCTGCATCATCGAAATTGCCGTCAACCAAGCTCTGATAGAGTTGGTCAAGACCAATGCGGAGC
ATATACGCCCGGAGCCGCGGCGATCCTGCAAGCTCCGGATGCCTCCGCTCGAAGTAGCGCGTCTGCTGCT
CCATACAAGCCAACCACGGCCTCCAGAAGAAGATGTTGGCGACCTCGTATTGGGAATCCCCGAACATCGC
CTCGCTCCAGTCAATGACCGCTGTTATGCGGCCATTGTCCGTCAGGACATTGTTGGAGCCGAAATCCGCG
TGCACGAGGTGCCGGACTTCGGGGCAGTCCTCGGCCCAAAGCATCAGCTCATCGAGAGCCTGCGCGACGG
ACGCACTGACGGTGTCGTCCATCACAGTTTGCCAGTGATACACATGGGGATCAGCAATCGCGCATATGAA
ATCACGCCATGTAGTGTATTGACCGATTCCTTGCGGTCCGAATGGGCCGAACCCGCTCGTCTGGCTAAGA
TCGGCCGCAGCGATCGCATCCATGGCCTCCGCGACCGGCTGCAGAACAGCGGGCAGTTCGGTTTCAGGCA
GGTCTTGCAACGTGACACCCTGTGCACGGCGGGAGATGCAATAGGTCAGGCTCTCGCTGAATTCCCCAAT
GTCAAGCACTTCCGGAATCGGGAGCGCGGCCGATGCAAAGTGCCGATAAACATAACGATCTTTGTAGAAA
CCATCGGCGCAGCTATTTACCCGCAGGACATATCCACGCCCTCCTACATCGAAGCTGAAAGCACGAGATT
CTTCGCCCTCCGAGAGCTGCATCAGGTCGGAGACGCTGTCGAACTTTTCGATCAGAAACTTCTCGACAGA
CGTCGCGGTGAGTTCAGGCTTTTTACCCATTTAATTAATGCTGTGTAAGGTGTGCGTGAGAGAGAGGGTC
GTGAGTGAGTCTTGAAGAGAAACGTCAAAGCTTGAAGCGTAGCAGAATACGGAAAACGACTTGGGGGAAT
GGCGAGGAGCGTCGCCTTTTATGCTCCAAGCGGAGACGATGAGGCCGATATTACAGTGGCTTAGTAGCGT
GTACAATATTTCCATAAAAGGCTACATGGTGAGTTTTTCACGTGACCGTAATTAGTCCCAATTAGGCTTT
ATTGTATATTGCTACTAAGCATCGTTAAATGACCTGCTCGAAGCTTCGTCTATAAAAGGCGGGCGTGTGT
GCGCTTCCCCCGCTACGTCTTTTTCACAAACACTTTGCGACTTGACCAAGACCTTTCACCCGCACCACTC
TCATCCATCACACACACAAGTCGACATGGGCGTGGCCGACTTGATCAAGAAGTTCGAGTCCATCTCCAAG
GAGGAGGGAGGAGGAGGATCCATGGTGAGCAAGGGCGAGGAGGTCATCAAAGAGTTCATGCGCTTCAAGG
TGCGCATGGAGGGCTCCATGAACGGCCACGAGTTCGAGATCGAGGGCGAGGGCGAGGGCCGCCCCTACGA
GGGCACCCAGACCGCCAAGCTGAAGGTGACCAAGGGCGGCCCCCTGCCCTTCGCCTGGGACATCCTGTCC
CCCCAGTTCATGTACGGCTCCAAGGCGTACGTGAAGCACCCCGCCGACATCCCCGATTACAAGAAGCTGT
CCTTCCCCGAGGGCTTCAAGTGGGAGCGCGTGATGAACTTCGAGGACGGCGGTCTGGTGACCGTGACCCA
GGACTCCTCCCTGCAGGACGGCACGCTGATCTACAAGGTGAAGATGCGCGGCACCAACTTCCCCCCCGAC
GGCCCCGTAATGCAGAAGAAGACCATGGGCTGGGAGGCCTCCACCGAGCGCCTGTACCCCCGCGACGGCG
TGCTGAAGGGCGAGATCCACCAGGCCCTGAAGCTGAAGGACGGCGGCCACTACCTGGTGGAGTTCAAGAC
CATCTACATGGCCAAGAAGCCCGTGCAACTGCCCGGCTACTACTACGTGGACACCAAGCTGGACATCACC
TCCCACAACGAGGACTACACCATCGTGGAACAGTACGAGCGCTCCGAGGGCCGCCACCACCTGTTCCTGG
GGCATGGCACCGGCAGCACCGGCAGCGGCAGCTCCGGCACCGCCTCCTCCGAGGACAACAACATGGCCGT
CATCAAAGAGTTCATGCGCTTCAAGGTGCGCATGGAGGGCTCCATGAACGGCCACGAGTTCGAGATCGAG
GGCGAGGGCGAGGGCCGCCCCTACGAGGGCACCCAGACCGCCAAGCTGAAGGTGACCAAGGGCGGCCCCC
TGCCCTTCGCCTGGGACATCCTGTCCCCCCAGTTCATGTACGGCTCCAAGGCGTACGTGAAGCACCCCGC
CGACATCCCCGATTACAAGAAGCTGTCCTTCCCCGAGGGCTTCAAGTGGGAGCGCGTGATGAACTTCGAG
GACGGCGGTCTGGTGACCGTGACCCAGGACTCCTCCCTGCAGGACGGCACGCTGATCTACAAGGTGAAGA
TGCGCGGCACCAACTTCCCCCCCGACGGCCCCGTAATGCAGAAGAAGACCATGGGCTGGGAGGCCTCCAC
CGAGCGCCTGTACCCCCGCGACGGCGTGCTGAAGGGCGAGATCCACCAGGCCCTGAAGCTGAAGGACGGC
GGCCACTACCTGGTGGAGTTCAAGACCATCTACATGGCCAAGAAGCCCGTGCAACTGCCCGGCTACTACT
ACGTGGACACCAAGCTGGACATCACCTCCCACAACGAGGACTACACCATCGTGGAACAGTACGAGCGCTC
CGAGGGCCGCCACCACCTGTTCCTGTACGGCATGGACGAGCTGTACAAGTAAAGGCGCGCCACTTCTAAA
TAAGCGAATTTCTTATGATTTATGATTTTTATTATTAAATAAGTTATAAAAAAAATAAGTGTATACAAAT
TTTAAAGTGACTCTTAGGTTTTAAAACGAAAATTCTTATTCTTGAGTAACTCTTTCCTGTAGGTCAGGTT
GCTTTCTCAGGTATAGTATGAGGTCGCTCTTATTGACCACACCTCTACCGGGAATTCGTAATCATGTCAT
AGCTGTTTCCTGTGTGAAATTGTTATCCGCTCACAATTCCACACAACATACGAGCCGGAAGCATAAAGTG
TAAAGCCTGGGGTGCCTAATGAGTGAGCTAACTCACATTAATTGCGTTGCGCTCACTGCCCGCTTTCCAG
TCGGGAAACCTGTCGTGCCAGCTGCATTAATGAATCGGCCAACGCGCGGGGAGAGGCGGTTTGCGTATTG
GCTAGAGCAATTCGGCGTTAATTCAGTACATTAAAAACGTCCGCAATGTGTTATTAAGTTGTCTAAGCGT
CAATTTGTTTACACCACAATATATCCTGCCACCAGCCAGCCAACAGCTCCCCGACCGGCAGCTCGGCACA
AAATCACCACTCGATACAGGCAGCCCATCAGTCCGGGACGGCGTCAGCGGGAGAGCCGTTGTAAGGCGGC
AGACTTTGCTCATGTTACCGATGCTATTCGGAAGAACGGCAACTAAGCTGCCGGGTTTGAAACACGGATG
ATCTCGCGGAGGGTAGCATGTTGATTGTAACGATGACAGAGCGTTGCTGCCTGTGATCCAGATCATGAAC
AATAAAACTGTCTGCTTACATAAACAGTAATACAAGGGGTGTTATGAGCCATATTCAACGGGAAACGTCT
TGCTCTAGGCCGCGATTAAATTCCAACATGGATGCTGATTTATATGGGTATAAATGGGCTCGCGATAATG
TCGGGCAATCAGGTGCGACAATCTATCGATTGTATGGGAAGCCCGATGCGCCAGAGTTGTTTCTGAAACA
TGGCAAAGGTAGCGTTGCCAATGATGTTACAGATGAGATGGTCAGACTAAACTGGCTGACGGAATTTATG
CCTCTTCCGACCATCAAGCATTTTATCCGTACTCCTGATGATGCATGGTTACTCACCACTGCGATCCCCG
GGAAAACAGCATTCCAGGTATTAGAAGAATATCCTGATTCAGGTGAAAATATTGTTGATGCGCTGGCAGT
GTTCCTGCGCCGGTTGCATTCGATTCCTGTTTGTAATTGTCCTTTTAACAGCGATCGCGTATTTCGTCTC
GCTCAGGCGCAATCACGAATGAATAACGGTTTGGTTGATGCGAGTGATTTTGATGACGAGCGTAATGGCT
GGCCTGTTGAACAAGTCTGGAAAGAAATGCATAAACTTTTGCCATTCTCACCGGATTCAGTCGTCACTCA
TGGTGATTTCTCACTTGATAACCTTATTTTTGACGAGGGGAAATTAATAGGTTGTATTGATGTTGGACGA
GTCGGAATCGCAGACCGATACCAGGATCTTGCCATCCTATGGAACTGCCTCGGTGAGTTTTCTCCTTCAT
TACAGAAACGGCTTTTTCAAAAATATGGTATTGATAATCCTGATATGAATAAATTGCAGTTTCATTTGAT
GCTCGATGAGTTTTTCTAAGAATTAATTCATGATCCTGCATGACCAAAATCCCTTAACGTGAGTTTTCGT
TCCACTGAGCGTCAGACCCCGTAGAAAAGATCAAAGGATCTTCTTGAGATCCTTTTTTTCTGCGCGTAAT
CTGCTGCTTGCAAACAAAAAAACCACCGCTACCAGCGGTGGTTTGTTTGCCGGATCAAGAGCTACCAACT
CTTTTTCCGAAGGTAACTGGCTTCAGCAGAGCGCAGATACCAAATACTGTCCTTCTAGTGTAGCCGTAGT
TAGGCCACCACTTCAAGAACTCTGTAGCACCGCCTACATACCTCGCTCTGCTAATCCTGTTACCAGTGGC
TGCTGCCAGTGGCGATAAGTCGTGTCTTACCGGGTTGGACTCAAGACGATAGTTACCGGATAAGGCGCAG
CGGTCGGGCTGAACGGGGGGTTCGTGCACACAGCCCAGCTTGGAGCGAACGACCTACACCGAACTGAGAT
ACCTACAGCGTGAGCTATGAGAAAGCGCCACGCTTCCCGAAGGGAGAAAGGCGGACAGGTATCCGGTAAG
CGGCAGGGTCGGAACAGGAGAGCGCACGAGGGAGCTTCCAGGGGGAAACGCCTGGTATCTTTATAGTCCT
GTCGGGTTTCGCCACCTCTGACTTGAGCGTCGATTTTTGTGATGCTCGTCAGGGGGGCGGAGCCTATGGA
AAAACGCCAGCAACGCGGCCTTTTTACGGTTCCTGGCCTTTTGCTGGCCTTTTGCTCACATGTTCTTTCC
TGCGTTATCCCCTGATTCTGTGGATAACCGTATTACCGCCTTTGAGTGAGCTGATACCGCTCGCCGCAGC
CGAACGACCGAGCGCAGCGAGTCAGTGAGCGAGGAAGCGGAAGAGCGCCTGATGCGGTATTTTCTCCTTA
CGCATCTGTGCGGTATTTCACACCGCATATGGTGCACTCTCAGTACAATCTGCTCTGATGCCGCATAGTT
AAGCCAGTATACACTCCGCTATCGCTACGTGACTGGGTCATGGCTGCGCCCCGACACCCGCCAACACCCG
CTGACGCGCCCTGACGGGCTTGTCTGCTCCCGGCATCCGCTTACAGACAAGCTGTGACCGTCTCCGGGAG
CTGCATGTGTCAGAGGTTTTCACCGTCATCACCGAAACGCGCGAGGCAGGGTGCCTTGATGTGGGCGCCG
GCGGTCGAGTGGCGACGGCGCGGCTTGTCCGCGCCCTGGTAGATTGCCTGGCCGTAGGCCAGCCATTTTT
GAGCGGCCAGCGGCCGCGATAGGCCGACGCGAAGCGGCGGGGCGTAGGGAGCGCAGCGACCGAAGGGTAG
GCGCTTTTTGCAGCTCTTCGGCTGTGCGCTGGCCAGACAGTTATGCACAGGCCAGGCGGGTTTTAAGAGT
TTTAATAAGTTTTAAAGAGTTTTAGGCGGAAAAATCGCCTTTTTTCTCTTTTATATCAGTCACTTACATG
TGTGACCGGTTCCCAATGTACGGCTTTGGGTTCCCAATGTACGGGTTCCGGTTCCCAATGTACGGCTTTG
GGTTCCCAATGTACGTGCTATCCACAGGAAAGAGACCTTTTCGACCTTTTTCCCCTGCTAGGGCAATTTG
CCCTAGCATCTGCTCCGTACATTAGGAACCGGCGGATGCTTCGCCCTCGATCAGGTTGCGGTAGCGCATG
ACTAGGATCGGGCCAGCCTGCCCCGCCTCCTCCTTCAAATCGTACTCCGGCAGGTCATTTGACCCGATCA
GCTTGCGCACGGTGAAACAGAACTTCTTGAACTCTCCGGCGCTGCCACTGCGTTCGTAGATCGTCTTGAA
CAACCATCTGGCTTCTGCCTTGCCTGCGGCGCGGCGTGCCAGGCGGTAGAGAAAACGGCCGATGCCGGGA
TCGATCAAAAAGTAATCGGGGTGAACCGTCAGCACGTCCGGGTTCTTGCCTTCTGTGATCTCGCGGTACA
TCCAATCAGCTAGCTCGATCTCGATGTACTCCGGCCGCCCGGTTTCGCTCTTTACGATCTTGTAGCGGCT
AATCAAGGCTTCACCCTCGGATACCGTCACCAGGCGGCCGTTCTTGGCCTTCTTCGTACGCTGCATGGCA
ACGTGCGTGGTGTTTAACCGAATGCAGGTTTCTACCAGGTCGTCTTTCTGCTTTCCGCCATCGGCTCGCC
GGCAGAACTTGAGTACGTCCGCAACGTGTGGACGGAACACGCGGCCGGGCTTGTCTCCCTTCCCTTCCCG
GTATCGGTTCATGGATTCGGTTAGATGGGAAACCGCCATCAGTACCAGGTCGTAATCCCACACACTGGCC
ATGCCGGCCGGCCCTGCGGAAACCTCTACGTGCCCGTCTGGAAGCTCGTAGCGGATCACCTCGCCAGCTC
GTCGGTCACGCTTCGACAGACGGAAAACGGCCACGTCCATGATGCTGCGACTATCGCGGGTGCCCAC
